>Addgene plasmid #221579 | POC1518 | addgene full sequence | sequence record 465755 | Addgene NGS Result
CACTCTGTGGTGCAGTACCTCTCACGACTTGGTCTCACTCCTGAGACCGGCCTAGCAGGTGTGAGTTTGT
CAGACCAAGTTTACTCATATATACTTTAGATTGATTTAAAACTTCATTTTTAATTTAAAAGGATCTAGGT
GAAGATCCTTTTTGATAATCTCATGACCAAAATCCCTTAACGTGAGTTTTCGTTCCACTGAGCGTCAGAC
CCCGTAGAAAAGATCAAAGGATCTTCTTGAGATCCTTTTTTTCTGCGCGTAATCTGCTGCTTGCAAACAA
AAAAACCACCGCTACCAGCGGTGGTTTGTTTGCCGGATCAAGAGCTACCAACTCTTTTTCCGAAGGTAAC
TGGCTTCAGCAGAGCGCAGATACCAAATACTGTCCTTCTAGTGTAGCCGTAGTTAGGCCACCACTTCAAG
AACTCTGTAGCACCGCCTACATACCTCGCTCTGCTAATCCTGTTACCAGTGGCTGCTGCCAGTGGCGATA
AGTCGTGTCTTACCGGGTTGGACTCAAGACGATAGTTACCGGATAAGGCGCAGCGGTCGGGCTGAACGGG
GGGTTCGTGCACACAGCCCAGCTTGGAGCGAACGACCTACACCGAACTGAGATACCTACAGCGTGAGCTA
TGAGAAAGCGCCACGCTTCCCGAAGGGAGAAAGGCGGACAGGTATCCGGTAAGCGGCAGGGTCGGAACAG
GAGAGCGCACGAGGGAGCTTCCAGGGGGAAACGCCTGGTATCTTTATAGTCCTGTCGGGTTTCGCCACCT
CTGACTTGAGCGTCGATTTTTGTGATGCTCGTCAGGGGGGCGGAGCCTATGGAAAAACGCCAGCAACGCG
GCCTTTTTACGGTTCCTGGCCTTTTGCTGGCCTTTTGCTCACATGTTCTTTCCTGCGTTATCCCCTGATT
CTGTGGATAACCGTATTACCGCCTTTGAGTGAGCTGATACCGCTCGCCGCAGCCGAACGACCGAGCGCAG
CGAGTCAGTGAGCGAGGAAGCGGATGAGCGCCCAATACGCAAACCGCCTCTCCCCGCGCGTTGGCCGATT
CATTAATGCAGCTGGCACGACAGGTTTCCCGACTGGAAAGCGGGCAGTGAGCGCAACGCAATTAATGTGA
GTTAGCTCACTCATTAGGCACCCCAGGCTTTACACTTTATGCTTCCGGCTCGTATGTTGTGTGGAATTGT
GAGCGGATAACAATTTCACACAGGAAACAGCTATGACCATGATTACGCCAAGCTTGCATGCCTGCAGGTC
GACTCTAGAGGATCCCCGGGTACCGAGCTCGAATTCACTGGCCGTCGTTTTACAACGTCGTGACTGGGAA
AACCCTGGCGTTACCCAACTTAATCGCCTTGCAGCACATCCCCCTTTCGCCAGCTGGCGTAATAGCGAAG
AGGCCCGCACCGATCGCCCTTCCCAACAGTTGCGCAGCCTGAATGGCGAATGGCGCCTGATGCGGTATTT
TCTCCTTACGCATCTGTGCGGTATTTCACACCGCATATGGTGCACTCTCAGTACAATCTGCTCTGATGCC
GCATAGTTAAGCCAGCCCCGACACCCGCCAACACCCGCTGACGCGCCCTGACGGGCTTGTCTGCTCCCGG
CATCCGCTTACAGACAAGCTGTGACAAGTACCACCTGGAACGCCAAAGGTCTCAAGACCAAGTCGTGAGA
GGTACTGCACCACGAAGTGTGCGGCCGCCTTCGTGCGCGGAACCCCTATTTGTTTATTTTTCTAAATACA
TTCAAATATGTATCCGCTCATGAGACAATAACCCTGATAAATGCTTCAATAATATTGAAAAAGGAAGAGT
ATGGCTAAAATGAGAATATCACCGGAATTGAAAAAACTGATCGAAAAATACCGCTGCGTAAAAGATACGG
AAGGAATGTCTCCTGCTAAGGTATATAAGCTGGTGGGAGAAAATGAAAACCTATATTTAAAAATGACGGA
CAGCCGGTATAAAGGGACCACCTATGATGTGGAACGGGAAAAGGACATGATGCTATGGCTGGAAGGAAAG
CTGCCTGTTCCAAAGGTCCTGCACTTTGAACGGCATGATGGCTGGAGCAATCTGCTCATGAGTGAGGCCG
ATGGCGTCCTTTGCTCGGAAGAGTATGAAGATGAACAAAGCCCTGAAAAGATTATCGAGCTGTATGCGGA
GTGCATCAGGCTCTTTCACTCCATCGACATATCGGATTGTCCCTATACGAATAGCTTAGACAGCCGCTTA
GCCGAATTGGATTACTTACTGAATAACGATCTGGCCGATGTGGATTGCGAAAACTGGGAAGAGGACACTC
CATTTAAAGATCCGCGCGAGCTGTATGATTTTTTAAAGACGGAAAAGCCCGAAGAGGAACTTGTCTTTTC
CCACGGCGACCTGGGAGACAGCAACATCTTTGTGAAAGATGGCAAAGTAAGTGGCTTTATTGATCTTGGG
AGAAGCGGCAGGGCGGACAAGTGGTATGACATTGCCTTCTGCGTCCGGTCGCTCAGGGAGGATATCGGGG
AAGAACAGTATGTCGAGCTATTTTTTGACTTACTGGGGATCAAGCCTGATTGGGAGAAAATAAAATATTA
TATTTTACTGGATGAATTGTTTTAGGAGCTGGAGCGGCGTAACCGTCGCACAGGAAGGACAGAGAAAGCG
CGGATCTGGGAAGTGACGGACAGAACGGTCAGGACCTGGATTGGGGAGGCGGTTGCCGCCGCTGCTGCTG
ACGGTGTGACGTTCTCTGTTCCGGTCACACCACATACGTTCCGCCATTCCTATGCGATGCACATGCTGTA
TGCCGGTATACCGCTGAAAGTTCTGCAAAGCCTGATGGGACATAAGTCCATCAGTTCAACGGAAGTCTAC
ACGAAGGTTTTTGCGCTGGATGTGGCTGCCCGGCTCCGGGTGCAGTTTGCGATGCCGGAGTCTGATGCGG
TTGCGATGCTGAAACAATTATCCTGAGAATAAATGCCTTGGCCTTTATATGGAAATGTGGAACTGAGTGG
ATATGCTGTTTTTGTCTGTTAAACAGAGAAGCTGGCTGTTATCCACTGAGAAGCGAACGAAACAGTCGGG
AAAATCTCCCATTATCGTAGAGATCCGCATTATTAATCTCAGGAGCCTGTGTAGCGTTTATAGGAAGTAG
TGTTCTGTCATGATGCCTGCAAGCGGTAACGAAAACGATTTGAATATGCCTTCAGGAACAATAGAAATCT
TCGTGCGGTGTTACGTTGAAGTGGAGCGGATTATGTCAGCAATGGACAGAACAACCTAATGAACACAGAA
CCATGATGTGGTCTGTCCTTTTACAGCCAGTAGTGCTCGCCGCAGTCGAGCGACAGGGCGAAGCCCTCGA
GTGAGCGAGGAAGCACCAGGGAACAGCACTTATATATTCTGCTTACACACGATGCCTGAAAAAACTTCCC
TTGGGGTTATCCACTTATCCACGGGGATATTTTTATAATTATTTTTTTTATAGTTTTTAGATCTTCTTTT
TTAGAGCGCCTTGTAGGCCTTTATCCATGCTGGTTCTAGAGAAGGTGTTGTGACAAATTGCCCTTTCAGT
GTGACAAATCACCCTCAAATGACAGTCCTGTCTGTGACAAATTGCCCTTAACCCTGTGACAAATTGCCCT
CAGAAGAAGCTGTTTTTTCACAAAGTTATCCCTGCTTATTGACTCTTTTTTATTTAGTGTGACAATCTAA
AAACTTGTCACACTTCACATGGATCTGTCATGGCGGAAACAGCGGTTATCAATCACAAGAAACGTAAAAA
TAGCCCGCGAATCGTCCAGTCAAACGACCTCACTGAGGCGGCATATAGTCTCTCCCGGGATCAAAAACGT
ATGCTGTATCTGTTCGTTGACCAGATCAGAAAATCTGATGGCACCCTACAGGAACATGACGGTATCTGCG
AGATCCATGTTGCTAAATATGCTGAAATATTCGGATTGACCTCTGCGGAAGCCAGTAAGGATATACGGCA
GGCATTGAAGAGTTTCGCGGGGAAGGAAGTGGTTTTTTATCGCCCTGAAGAGGATGCCGGCGATGAAAAA
GGCTATGAATCTTTTCCTTGGTTTATCAAACGTGCGCACAGTCCATCCAGAGGGCTTTACAGTGTACATA
TCAACCCATATCTCATTCCCTTCTTTATCGGGTTACAGAACCGGTTTACGCAGTTTCGGCTTAGTGAAAC
AAAAGAAATCACCAATCCGTATGCCATGCGTTTATACGAATCCCTGTGTCAGTATCGTAAGCCGGATGGC
TCAGGCATCGTGTCTCTGAAAATCGACTGGATCATAGAGCGTTACCAGCTGCCTCAAAGTTACCAGCGTA
TGCCTGACTTCCGCCGCCGCTTCCTGCAGGTCTGTGTTAATGAGATCAACAGCAGAACTCCAATGCGCCT
CTCATACATTGAGAAAAAGAAAGGCCGCCAGACGACTCATATCGTATTTTCCTTCCGCGATATCACTTCC
ATGACGACAGGATAGTCTGAGGGTTATCTGTCACAGATTTGAGGGTGGTTCGTCACATTTGTTCTGACCT
ACTGAGGGTAATTTGTCACAGTTTTGCTGTTTCCTTCAGCCTGCATGGATTTTCTCATACTTTTTGAACT
GTAATTTTTAAGGAAGCCAAATTTGAGGGCAGTTTGTCACAGTTGATTTCCTTCTCTTTCCCTTCGTCAT
GTGACCTGATATCGGGGGTTAGTTCGTCATCATTGATGAGGGTTGATTATCACAGTTTATTACTCTGAAT
TGGCTATCCGCGTGTGTACCTCTACCTGGAGTTTTTCCCACGGTGGATATTTCTTCTTGCGCTGAGCGTA
AGAGCTATCTGACAGAACAGTTCTTCTTTGCTTCCTCGCCAGTTCGCTCGCTATGCTCGGTTACACGGCT
GCGGCGAGCGCTAGTGATAATAAGTGACTGAGGTATGTGGTGTTCTTATCTCCTTTTGTAGTGTTGCTCT
TATTTTAAACAACTTTGCGGTTTTTTGATGACTTTGCGATTTTGTTGTTGCTTTGCAGTAAATTGCAAGA
TTTAATAAAAAAACGCAAAGCAATGATTAAAGGATGTTCAGAATGAAACTCATGGAAACACTTAACCAGT
GCATAAACGCTGGTCATGAAATGACGAAGGCTATCGCCATTGCACAGTTTAATGATGACAGCCCGGAAGC
GAGGAAAATAACCCGGCGCTGGAGAATAGGTGAAGCAGCGGATTTAGTTGGGGTTTCTTCTCAGGCTATC
AGAGATGCCGAGAAAGCAGGGCGACTACCGCACCCGGATATGGAAATTCGAGGACGGGTTGAGCAACGTG
TTGGTTATACAATTGAACAAATTAATCATATGCGTGATGTGTTTGGTACGCGATTGCGACGTGCTGAGGA
CGTATTTCCACCGGTGATCGGGGTTGCTGCCCATAAAGGTGGCGTTTACAAAACCTCAGTTTCTGTTCAT
CTTGCTCAGGATCTGGCTCTGAAGGGGCTACGTGTTTTGCTCGTGGAAGGTAACGACCCCCAGGGAACAG
CCTCAATGTATCACGGATGGGTACCAGATCTTCATATTCATGCAGAAGATACTCTCCTGCCTTTCTATCT
TGGGGAAAAGGACGATGTCACTTATGCAATAAAGCCCACTTGCTGGCCGGGGCTTGACATTATTCCTTCC
TGTCTGGCTCTGCACCGTATTGAAACTGAGTTAATGGGCAAATTTGATGAAGGTAAACTGCCCACCGATC
CACACCTGATGCTCCGACTGGCCATTGAAACTGTTGCTCATGACTATGATGTCATAGTTATTGACAGCGC
GCCTAACCTGGGTATCGGCACGATTAATGTCGTATGTGCTGCTGATGTGCTGATTGTTCCCACGCCTGCT
GAGTTGTTTGACTACACCTCCGCACTGCAGTTTTTCGATATGCTTCGTGATCTGCTCAAGAACGTTGATC
TTAAAGGGTTCGAGCCTGATGTACGTATTTTGCTTACCAAATACAGCAATAGTAATGGCTCTCAGTCCCC
GTGGATGGAGGAGCAAATTCGGGATGCCTGGGGAAGCATGGTTCTAAAAAATGTTGTACGTGAAACGGAT
GAAGTTGGTAAAGGTCAGATCCGGATGAGAACTGTTTTTGAACAGGCCATTGATCAACGCAGTTCAACTG
GTGCCTGGAGAAATGCTCTTTCTATTTGGGAACCTGTCTGCAATGAAATTTTCGATCGTCTGATTAAACC
ACGCTGGGAGATTAGATAATGAAGCGTGCGCCTGTTATTCCAAAACATACGCTCAATACTCAACCGGTTG
AAGATACTTCGTTATCGACACCAGCTGCCCCGATGGTGGATTCGTTAATTGCGCGCGTAGGAGTAATGGC
TCGCGGTAATGCCATTACTTTGCCTGTATGTGGTCGGGATGTGAAGTTTACTCTTGAAGTGCTCCGGGGT
GATAGTGTTGAGAAAACCTCTCGGGTATGGTCAGGTAATGAACGTGACCAGGAGCTGCTTACTGAGGACG
CACTGGATGATCTCATCCCTTCTTTTCTACTGACTGGTCAACAGACACCGGCGTTCGGTCGAAGAGTATC
TGGTGTCATAGAAATTGCCGATGGGAGTCGCCGTCGTAAAGCTGCTGCACTTACCGAAAGTGATTATCGT
GTTCTGGTTGGCGAGCTGGATGATGAGCAGATGGCTGCATTATCCAGATTGGGTAACGATTATCGCCCAA
CAAGTGCTTATGAACGTGGTCAGCGTTATGCAAGCCGATTGCAGAATGAATTTGCTGGAAATATTTCTGC
GCTGGCTGATGCGGAAAATATTTCACGTAAGATTATTACCCGCTGTATCAACACCGCCAAATTGCCTAAA
TCAGTTGTTGCTCTTTTTTCTCACCCCGGTGAACTATCTGCCCGGTCAGGTGATGCACTTCAAAAAGCCT
TTACAGATAAAGAGGAATTACTTAAGCAGCAGGCATCTAACCTTCATGAGCAGAAAAAAGCTGGGGTGAT
ATTTGAAGCTGAAGAAGTTATCACTCTTTTAACTTCTGTGCTTAAAACGTCATCTGCATCAAGAACTAGT
TTAAGCTCACGACATCAGTTTGCTCCTGGAGCGACAGTATTGTATAAGGGCGATAAAATGGTGCTTAACC
TGGACAGGTCACGTGTTCCAACTGAGTGTATAGAGAAAATTGAGGCCATTCTTAAGGAACTTGAAAAGCC
AGCACCCTGATGCGACCACGTTTTAGTCTACGTTTATCTGTCTTTACTTAATGTCCTTTGTTACAGGCCA
GAAAGCATAACTGGCCTGAATATTCTCTCTGGGCCCACTGTTCCACTTGTATCGTCGGTCTGATAATCAG
ACTGGGACCACGGTCCCACTCGTATCGTCGGTCTGATTATTAGTCTGGGACCACGGTCCCACTCGTATCG
TCGGTCTGATTATTAGTCTGGGACCACGGTCCCACTCGTATCGTCGGTCTGATAATCAGACTGGGACCAC
GGTCCCACTCGTATCGTCGGTCTGATTATTAGTCTGGGACCATGGTCCCACTCGTATCGTCGGTCTGATT
ATTAGTCTGGGACCACGGTCCCACTCGTATCGTCGGTCTGATTATTAGTCTGGAACCACGGTCCCACTCG
TATCGTCGGTCTGATTATTAGTCTGGGACCACGGTCCCACTCGTATCGTCGGTCTGATTATTAGTCTGGG
ACCACGATCCCACTCGTGTTGTCGGTCTGATTATCGGTCTGGGACCACGGTCCCACTTGTATTGTCGATC
AGACTATCAGCGTGAGACTACGATTCCATCAATGCCTGTCAAGGGCAAGTATTGACATGTCGTCGTAACC
TGTAGAACGGAGTAACCTCGGTGTGCGGTTGTATGCCTGCTGTGGATTGCTGCTGTGTCCTGCTTATCCA
CAACATTTTGCGCACGGTTATGTGGACAAAATACCTGGTTACCCAGGCCGTGCCGGCACGTTAACCGGGC
TGCATCCGATGCAAGTGTGTCGCTGTCGACGCAAGCGGCCGCA
Features (pLannotate 1.2.2; 18 found; start..end, strand, type, name):
    237..825     +  rep_origin     ori: high-copy-number ColE1/pMB1/pBR322/pUC origin of replication
   1008..1100    +  CDS            lacI (fragment): lac repressor; lacI; The lac repressor binds to the lac operator to inhibit transcription in E. coli. This inhibition can be relieved by adding lactose or isopropyl-β-D-thiogalactopyranoside (IPTG).
   1113..1134    +  protein_bind   CAP binding site: CAP binding activates transcription in the presence of cAMP. E. coli catabolite activator protein
   1149..1179    +  promoter       lac promoter: promoter for the E. coli lac operon
   1187..1203    +  protein_bind   lac operator: The lac repressor binds to the lac operator to inhibit transcription in E. coli. This inhibition can be relieved by adding lactose or isopropyl-β-D-thiogalactopyranoside (IPTG). lac repressor encoded by lacI
   1240..1296    -  misc_feature   MCS: pUC18/19 multiple cloning site
   1293..1450    +  CDS            lacZα (fragment): LacZα fragment of β-galactosidase; lacZ fragment
   1456..1555    -  misc_feature   bom (fragment): basis of mobility region from pBR322
   1716..1820    +  promoter       AmpR promoter: bla
   1821..2615    +  CDS            KanR: aminoglycoside phosphotransferase; aphA-3; confers resistance to kanamycin
   2619..2963    +  CDS            resD (fragment): REDF_ECOLI - Also known as D. Protein inferred from homology: Swiss-Prot protein existence level 3. Acts as a repressor of transcription and as a site-specific resolvase that cleaves at the RfsF site. From Escherichia coli (strain K12).
   3430..3649    +  rep_origin     ori2: secondary origin of replication for the bacterial F plasmid; also known as oriS
   3740..4492    +  CDS            repE: REPE1_ECOLI - Also known as E, rep. Experimental evidence at protein level: Swiss-Prot protein existence level 1. Replication initiator in the monomeric form, and autogenous repressor in the dimeric form. From Escherichia coli (strain K12).
   4498..4748    +  misc_feature   incC: incC; incompatibility region of the bacterial F plasmid
   5074..6249    +  CDS            sopA: partitioning protein for the bacterial F plasmid; sopA
   6249..7217    +  CDS            sopB: SOPB_ECOLI - Also known as B. Experimental evidence at protein level: Swiss-Prot protein existence level 1. Control of plasmid partitioning; required to recognize the cis-acting. Binds specifically with the DNA segment containing the sopC region. SopB is trans-acting. From Escherichia coli (strain K12).
   7293..7766    +  misc_feature   sopC: sopC; centromere-like partitioning region of the bacterial F plasmid
   7866..1       +  CDS            yuaZ (fragment) (across the origin): YUAZ_ECO57 - Protein predicted: Swiss-Prot protein existence level 4. From Escherichia coli O157:H7.
