[The description below was written by a language model from this plasmid's Addgene catalogue record and pLannotate feature annotations shown in this document.]
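Description:
POC1518 (pMOBK360_VL) is an empty-backbone synthetic biology vector of 8,023 bp, built on the self-made pMXBK backbone and produced by gene synthesis. It is the "Vector Left" (VL) member of a kanamycin-resistant vector set for hierarchical DNA assembly by a methylation protection approach. According to the record, the plasmid is meant to be methylated by M.Osp807II, a switch methylase associated with BsaI. In this kind of scheme, methylation blocks selected Type IIS restriction sites so that the same enzyme can be reused across successive rounds of scarless assembly. The feature table does not annotate the BsaI sites or the methylase recognition sequences, so their exact arrangement cannot be described from the record.

The annotated features show a hybrid replicon. A high-copy ColE1/pUC-type origin sits alongside a full F-plasmid maintenance module consisting of ori2 (oriS), the repE initiator, incC, and the sopA/sopB/sopC partitioning system, as found in BAC-type vectors. This module supports stable inheritance of large inserts. The catalogue lists the plasmid as high copy, which is consistent with the pUC-type origin. Selection relies on a kanamycin resistance gene (aphA-3 aminoglycoside phosphotransferase) driven by the AmpR (bla) promoter.

The cloning region resembles a pUC lacZα cassette, with a CAP binding site, lac promoter and operator, a pUC18/19-type multiple cloning site and a lacZα fragment, which may allow blue/white screening, although the record does not state this. Fragments of lacI, bom, resD and yuaZ appear to be backbone remnants. The depositor lists DH5alpha as the growth strain but recommends DH10B for expression.
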