Addgene plasmid #221579: POC1518
Purpose: (Empty Backbone) pMOBK360_VL: Vector Left (VL) of the set (Kanamycin R) to be methylated by the M.Osp807II BsaI-associated switch methylase. Used for the assembly using the methylation protection approach
Depositing lab: Christopher A. O'Callaghan. Depositing organization: University of Oxford. Publication: UniClo: scarless hierarchical DNA assembly without sequence constraint. Flores-Fernandez CN, Lin D, Robins K, O'Callaghan CA. Nucleic Acids Res. 2025 Jun 20;53(12):gkaf548. doi: 10.1093/nar/gkaf548. PubMed 40548934.
Backbone
  Vector backbone: pMXBK
  Backbone manufacturer: Self-made
  Backbone size (bp): 8023
  Vector type: Synthetic Biology
Growth in bacteria
  Bacterial resistance: Kanamycin, 50 μg/mL
  Growth temperature: 37°C
  Growth strain: DH5alpha
  Copy number: High Copy
Gene/Insert
  Cloning method: Gene Synthesis
Terms and licenses: Academic/Nonprofit Terms; Industry Terms: Not Available to Industry
Depositor comments: The DH10B strain should be used for expression of this plasmid.
How to cite: POC1518 was a gift from Christopher A. O'Callaghan (Addgene plasmid # 221579 ; http://n2t.net/addgene:221579 ; RRID:Addgene_221579)
